Addgene plasmid #236967: hVTA1-HaloTag Vector
Purpose: Express hVTA1-HaloTag(R) Fusion Protein in Mammalian Cells under a CMV promoter
Depositing lab: Promega Corporation.
Backbone
  Vector backbone: pFC221K HaloTag(R) CMV-Blast BiBRET Vector
  Vector type: Mammalian Expression
  Selectable markers: Blasticidin
Growth in bacteria
  Bacterial resistance: Kanamycin, 50 μg/mL
  Growth temperature: 37°C
  Growth strain: DH5alpha
  Copy number: High Copy
Gene/Insert
  Gene/Insert name: hVTA1
  Species: H. sapiens (human)
  Mutation: None
  Entrez Gene: VTA1 (a.k.a. C6orf55, DRG-1, DRG1, HSPC228, LIP5, My012, SBP1)
  Promoter: CMV
  Tag / fusion protein: HaloTag (R) (C terminal on backbone)
  Cloning method: Other
Terms and licenses: Academic/Nonprofit Terms; Industry Terms
How to cite: hVTA1-HaloTag Vector was a gift from Promega Corporation (Addgene plasmid # 236967 ; http://n2t.net/addgene:236967 ; RRID:Addgene_236967)
