[The description below was written by a language model from this plasmid's Addgene catalogue record and pLannotate feature annotations shown in this document.]
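Description:
hVTA1-HaloTag Vector is a 6,075-nt mammalian expression plasmid built on the pFC221K HaloTag CMV-Blast BiBRET backbone. It is propagated in E. coli from a high-copy ColE1/pUC-type origin and selected with kanamycin, conferred by an nptII (neo) coding sequence driven by the synthetic bacterial EM7 promoter. For selection in mammalian cells, a separate reverse-oriented cassette places the blasticidin S deaminase gene (BSD) under the SV40 enhancer/early promoter with a synthetic polyadenylation signal. A single loxP site is annotated just upstream of the EM7-neo unit; the record does not say what it is intended for.

The payload is the unmutated human VTA1 open reading frame, encoding a factor in the endosomal multivesicular body pathway thought to act as a cofactor of the VPS4 ATPases that disassemble ESCRT-III assemblies. Transcription is driven by the CMV immediate-early enhancer and promoter, followed by a chimeric β-globin/immunoglobulin intron that typically improves mRNA processing and expression. A T7 promoter sits immediately before the coding sequence and could support in vitro transcription. VTA1 is fused at its C terminus, through a linker containing a TEV protease cleavage site, to HaloTag, a modified bacterial dehalogenase that bonds covalently to chloroalkane ligands. An SV40 poly(A) signal is annotated downstream of the fusion.

The stated purpose is expression of the VTA1-HaloTag fusion in mammalian cells. HaloTag allows labelling with fluorescent or affinity ligands, and the backbone name suggests use as a partner in BRET-type proximity assays, although the record does not describe a specific assay.
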