Features (pLannotate 1.2.2; 19 found; start..end, strand, type, name):
      3..84      -  polyA_signal   SV40 poly(A) signal: SV40 polyadenylation signal
    107..190     -  CDS            large T antigen (fragment): large T antigen from SV40 (simian virus 40)
    255..620     +  enhancer       CMV enhancer: human cytomegalovirus immediate early enhancer
    622..821     +  promoter       CMV promoter: human cytomegalovirus (CMV) immediate early promoter
    960..1092    +  intron         chimeric intron: chimera between introns from human β-globin and immunoglobulin heavy chain genes
   1136..1154    +  promoter       T7 promoter: promoter for bacteriophage T7 RNA polymerase
   1168..2088    +  CDS            VTA1: VTA1_HUMAN - Also known as C6orf55. Experimental evidence at protein level: Swiss-Prot protein existence level 1. Involved in the endosomal multivesicular bodies (MVB) pathway. MVBs contain intraluminal vesicles (ILVs) that are generated by invagination and scission from the limiting membrane of the endosome and mostly are delivered to lysosomes enabling degradation of membrane proteins, such as stimulated growth factor receptors, lysosomal enzymes and lipids. Thought to be a cofactor of VPS4A/B, which catalyzes disassembles membrane-associated ESCRT-III assemblies. Involved in the sorting and
   2110..2130    +  CDS            TEV site: tobacco etch virus (TEV) protease recognition and cleavage site
   2146..3029    +  CDS            HaloTag® (fragment): modified bacterial dehalogenase that forms covalent bonds with chloroalkane derivatives
   3040..3068    +  misc_feature   MCS (fragment): pUC18/19 multiple cloning site
   3117..3238    -  polyA_signal   SV40 poly(A) signal: SV40 polyadenylation signal
   3261..3329    -  CDS            large T antigen (fragment): large T antigen from SV40 (simian virus 40)
   3353..3386    +  protein_bind   loxP: Cre-mediated recombination occurs in the 8-bp core sequence (GCATACAT). Cre recombinase
   3396..3443    +  promoter       EM7 promoter: synthetic bacterial promoter&nbsp
   3475..4266    +  CDS            neo: KKA2_KLEPN - Also known as kan, nptII. Experimental evidence at protein level: Swiss-Prot protein existence level 1. Resistance to kanamycin, neomycin, paromomycin, ribostamycin, butirosin and gentamicin B. From Klebsiella pneumoniae.
   4427..5015    -  rep_origin     ori: high-copy-number ColE1/pMB1/pBR322/pUC origin of replication
   5141..5189    -  polyA_signal   poly(A) signal: synthetic polyadenylation signal
   5213..5611    -  CDS            BSD: blasticidin S deaminase; Aspergillus terreus BSD; confers resistance to blasticidin
   5642..5999    -  promoter       SV40 promoter: SV40 enhancer and early promoter
>Addgene plasmid #236967 | hVTA1-HaloTag Vector | addgene full sequence | sequence record 473318 | Addgene NGS Result
CGGCAGTGAAAAAAATGCTTTATTTGTGAAATTTGTGATGCTATTGCTTTATTTGTAACCATTATAAGCT
GCAATAAACAAGTTAACAACAACAATTGCATTCATTTTATGTTTCAGGTTCAGGGGGAGGTGTGGGAGGT
TTTTTAAAGCAAGTAAAACCTCTACAAATGTGGTATGGCTGATTATGATCCGCGGCCGCAATACGTCGAC
GTTATCAGCTGACTTCGTACGAGAGCCTAGGATTATGGCGCGCCACTAGTTATTAATAGTAATCAATTAC
GGGGTCATTAGTTCATAGCCCATATATGGAGTTCCGCGTTACATAACTTACGGTAAATGGCCCGCCTGGC
TGACCGCCCAACGACCCCCGCCCATTGACGTCAATAATGACGTATGTTCCCATAGTAACGCCAATAGGGA
CTTTCCATTGACGTCAATGGGTGGAGTATTTACGGTAAACTGCCCACTTGGCAGTACATCAAGTGTATCA
TATGCCAAGTCCGCCCCCTATTGACGTCAATGACGGTAAATGGCCCGCCTGGCATTATGCCCAGTACATG
ACCTTACGGGACTTTCCTACTTGGCAGTACATCTACGTATTAGTCATCGCTATTACCATGGTGATGCGGT
TTTGGCAGTACACCAATGGGCGTGGATAGCGGTTTGACTCACGGGGATTTCCAAGTCTCCACCCCATTGA
CGTCAATGGGAGTTTGTTTTGGCACCAAAATCAACGGGACTTTCCAAAATGTCGTAATAACCCCGCCCCG
TTGACGCAAATGGGCGGTAGGCGTGTACGGTGGGAGGTCTATATAAGCAGAGCTGGTTTAGTGAACCGTC
AGATCACTAGAAGCTTTATTGCGGTAGTTTATCACAGTTAAATTGCTAACGCAGTCAGTGCTTCTGACAC
AACAGTCTCGAACTTAAGCTGCAGAAGTTGGTCGTGAGGCACTGGGCAGGTAAGTATCAAGGTTACAAGA
CAGGTTTAAGGAGACCAATAGAAACTGGGCTTGTCGAGACAGAGAAGACTCTTGCGTTTCTGATAGGCAC
CTATTGGTCTTACTGACATCCACTTTGCCTTTCTCTCCACAGGTGTCCACTCCCAGTTCAATTACAGCTC
TTAAGGCTAGAGTATTAATACGACTCACTATAGGGCTAGCGATCGCCATGGCCGCGCTTGCACCGCTGCC
CCCGCTCCCCGCACAGTTCAAGAGCATACAGCATCATCTGAGGACGGCTCAGGAGCATGACAAGCGAGAC
CCTGTGGTGGCTTATTACTGTCGTTTATACGCAATGCAGACTGGAATGAAGATCGATAGTAAAACTCCTG
AATGTCGCAAATTTTTATCAAAGTTAATGGATCAGTTAGAAGCTCTAAAGAAGCAGTTGGGTGATAATGA
AGCTATTACTCAAGAAATAGTGGGCTGTGCCCATTTGGAGAATTATGCTTTGAAAATGTTTTTGTATGCA
GACAATGAAGATCGTGCTGGACGATTTCACAAAAACATGATCAAGTCCTTCTATACTGCAAGTCTTTTGA
TAGATGTCATAACAGTATTTGGAGAACTCACTGATGAAAATGTGAAACACAGGAAGTATGCCAGATGGAA
GGCAACATACATCCATAATTGTTTAAAGAATGGGGAGACTCCTCAAGCAGGCCCTGTTGGAATTGAAGAA
GATAATGATATTGAAGAAAATGAAGATGCTGGAGCAGCCTCTCTGCCCACTCAGCCAACTCAGCCATCAT
CATCTTCAACTTATGACCCAAGCAACATGCCATCAGGCAACTATACTGGAATACAGATTCCTCCGGGTGC
ACACGCTCCAGCTAATACACCAGCAGAAGTGCCTCACAGCACAGGTGTAGCAAGTAATACTATCCAACCT
ACTCCACAGACTATACCTGCCATTGATCCCGCACTTTTCAATACAATTTCCCAGGGGGATGTTCGTCTAA
CCCCAGAAGACTTTGCTAGAGCTCAGAAGTACTGCAAATATGCTGGCAGTGCTTTGCAGTATGAAGATGT
AAGCACTGCTGTCCAGAATCTACAAAAGGCTCTCAAGTTACTGACGACAGGCAGAGAAGTTTCTCTCGAG
CCAACCACTGAGGATCTGTACTTTCAGAGCGATAACGATGGATCCGAAATCGGTACTGGCTTTCCATTCG
ACCCCCATTATGTGGAAGTCCTGGGCGAGCGCATGCACTACGTCGATGTTGGTCCGCGCGATGGCACCCC
TGTGCTGTTCCTGCACGGTAACCCGACCTCCTCCTACGTGTGGCGCAACATCATCCCGCATGTTGCACCG
ACCCATCGCTGCATTGCTCCAGACCTGATCGGTATGGGCAAATCCGACAAACCAGACCTGGGTTATTTCT
TCGACGACCACGTCCGCTTCATGGATGCCTTCATCGAAGCCCTGGGTCTGGAAGAGGTCGTCCTGGTCAT
TCACGACTGGGGCTCCGCTCTGGGTTTCCACTGGGCCAAGCGCAATCCAGAGCGCGTCAAAGGTATTGCA
TTTATGGAGTTCATCCGCCCTATCCCGACCTGGGACGAATGGCCAGAATTTGCCCGCGAGACCTTCCAGG
CCTTCCGCACCACCGACGTCGGCCGCAAGCTGATCATCGATCAGAACGTTTTTATCGAGGGTACGCTGCC
GATGGGTGTCGTCCGCCCGCTGACTGAAGTCGAGATGGACCATTACCGCGAGCCGTTCCTGAATCCTGTT
GACCGCGAGCCACTGTGGCGCTTCCCAAACGAGCTGCCAATCGCCGGTGAGCCAGCGAACATCGTCGCGC
TGGTCGAAGAATACATGGACTGGCTGCACCAGTCCCCTGTCCCGAAGCTGCTGTTCTGGGGCACCCCAGG
CGTTCTGATCCCACCGGCCGAAGCCGCTCGCCTGGCCAAAAGCCTGCCTAACTGCAAGGCTGTGGACATC
GGCCCGGGTCTGAATCTGCTGCAAGAAGACAACCCGGACCTGATCGGCAGCGAGATCGCGCGCTGGCTGT
CTACTCTGGAGATTTCCGGTTAATAGAATTCTAGAGTCGACCTGCAGGCATGCAAGCTGATTTGGCTGCT
GCCACCGCTGAGCAAGGCCGCTTCGAGCAGACATGATAAGATACATTGATGAGTTTGGACAAACCACAAC
TAGAATGCAGTGAAAAAAATGCTTTATTTGTGAAATTTGTGATGCTATTGCTTTATTTGTAACCATTATA
AGCTGCAATAAACAAGTTAACAACAACAATTGCATTCATTTTATGTTTCAGGTTCAGGGGGAGATGTGGG
AGGTTTTTTTAAGCAAGTAAAACCTCTACAAATGTGGTAAAATCTTAATTAAGAATTCTAATATAACTTC
GTATAGCATACATTATACGAAGTTATGGATCCACTGTTGACAATTAATCATCGGCATAGTATATCGGCAT
AGTATAATACGACAAGGTGAGGAACTAAACCCAGGAGGCAGATCATGATTGAACAAGATGGATTGCACGC
AGGTTCTCCGGCCGCTTGGGTGGAGAGGCTATTCGGCTATGACTGGGCACAACAGACAATCGGCTGCTCT
GATGCCGCCGTGTTCCGGCTGTCAGCGCAGGGGCGCCCGGTTCTTTTTGTCAAGACCGACCTGTCCGGTG
CCCTGAATGAACTGCAGGACGAGGCAGCGCGGCTATCGTGGCTGGCCACGACGGGCGTTCCTTGCGCAGC
TGTGCTCGACGTTGTCACTGAAGCGGGAAGGGACTGGCTGCTATTGGGCGAAGTGCCGGGGCAGGATCTC
CTGTCATCTCACCTTGCTCCTGCCGAGAAAGTATCCATCATGGCTGATGCAATGCGGCGGCTGCATACGC
TTGATCCGGCTACCTGCCCATTCGACCACCAAGCGAAACATCGCATCGAGCGAGCACGTACTCGGATGGA
AGCCGGTCTTGTCGATCAGGATGATCTGGACGAAGAGCATCAGGGGCTCGCGCCAGCCGAACTGTTCGCC
AGGCTCAAGGCGCGCATGCCCGACGGCGAGGATCTCGTCGTGACCCATGGCGATGCCTGCTTGCCGAATA
TCATGGTGGAAAATGGCCGCTTTTCTGGATTCATCGACTGTGGCCGGCTGGGTGTGGCGGACCGCTATCA
GGACATAGCGTTGGCTACCCGTGATATTGCTGAAGAGCTTGGCGGCGAATGGGCTGACCGCTTCCTCGTG
CTTTACGGTATCGCCGCTCCCGATTCGCAGCGCATCGCCTTCTATCGCCTTCTTGACGAGTTCTTCTGAT
TCGAAATGACCGACCAAGCGACGCCCAACCGGTATCAGCTCACTCAAAGGCGGTAATACGGTTATCCACA
GAATCAGGGGATAACGCAGGAAAGAACATGTGAGCAAAAGGCCAGCAAAAGGCCAGGAACCGTAAAAAGG
CCGCGTTGCTGGCGTTTTTCCATAGGCTCCGCCCCCCTGACGAGCATCACAAAAATCGACGCTCAAGTCA
GAGGTGGCGAAACCCGACAGGACTATAAAGATACCAGGCGTTTCCCCCTGGAAGCTCCCTCGTGCGCTCT
CCTGTTCCGACCCTGCCGCTTACCGGATACCTGTCCGCCTTTCTCCCTTCGGGAAGCGTGGCGCTTTCTC
ATAGCTCACGCTGTAGGTATCTCAGTTCGGTGTAGGTCGTTCGCTCCAAGCTGGGCTGTGTGCACGAACC
CCCCGTTCAGCCCGACCGCTGCGCCTTATCCGGTAACTATCGTCTTGAGTCCAACCCGGTAAGACACGAC
TTATCGCCACTGGCAGCAGCCACTGGTAACAGGATTAGCAGAGCGAGGTATGTAGGCGGTGCTACAGAGT
TCTTGAAGTGGTGGCCTAACTACGGCTACACTAGAAGGACAGTATTTGGTATCTGCGCTCTGCTGAAGCC
AGTTACCTTCGGAAAAAGAGTTGGTAGCTCTTGATCCGGCAAACAAACCACCGCTGGTAGCGGTGGTTTT
TTTGTTTGCAAGCAGCAGATTACGCGCAGAAAAAAAGGATTTCAAGAAGATCCTTTGATCTTTTCTACGG
GGTCTGACGCTCAGTGGAACGAAAACTCACGTTAAGGGATTTTGGTCATGAGATTATCAAAAAGGATCTT
CACCTAGATCCTTTTATAGTCCGGAATCGTCACACAAAAAACCAACACACAGATGTAATGAAAATAAAGA
TATTTTATTGCGGCCATCGTGATGGCTAGAGTTTAGCCCTCCCACACATAACCAGAGGGCAGCAATTCAC
GAATCCCAACTGCCGTCGGCTGTCCATCACTGTCCTTCACTATGGCTTTGATCCCAGGATGCAGATCGAG
AAGCACCTGTCGGCACCGTCCGCAGGGGCTCAAGATGCCCCTGTTCTCATTTCCGATCGCGACGATACAA
GTCAGGTTGCCAGCTGCCGCAGCAGCAGCAGTGCCCAGCACCACGAGTTCTGCACAAGGTCCCCCAGTAA
AATGATATACATTGACACCAGTGAAGATGCGGCCGTCGCTAGAGAGAGCTGCGCTGGCGACGCTGTAGTC
TTCAGAGATGGGGATGCTGTTGATTGTAGCCGTTGCTCTTTCAATGAGGGTGGATTCTTCTTGAGACAAA
GGCTTGGCCATGGTGGCGCTAGTGTCAGAAGAATCGAGCTTTTTGCAAAAGCCTAGGCCTCCAAAAAAGC
CTCCTCACTACTTCTGGAATAGCTCAGAGGCCGAGGCGGCCTCGGCCTCTGCATAAATAAAAAAAATTAG
TCAGCCATGGGGCGGAGAATGGGCGGAACTGGGCGGAGTTAGGGGCGGGATGGGCGGAGTTAGGGGCGGG
ACTATGGTTGCTGACTAATTGAGATGCATGCTTTGCATACTTCTGCCTGCTGGGGAGCCTGGGGACTTTC
CACACCTGGTTGCTGACTAATTGAGATGCATGCTTTGCATACTTCTGCCTGCTGGGGAGCCTGGGGACTT
TCCACACCCTAACTGACACACATTCCACAGCTGGTTCTTTCCGCCTCAGAAGGTACCTAACCAAGTTCCT
CTTTCAGAGGTTATTTCAGGCCATGGTGCTGCGCAAGACGCGTTAATTAAGACGT
